>Addgene plasmid #31602 | BoNT/A-LC | addgene full sequence | sequence record 251561 | Addgene NGS Result
TTTCCATAGGCTCCGCCCCCCTGACGAGCATCACAAAAATCGACGCTCAAGTCAGAGGTGGCGAAACCCG
ACAGGACTATAAAGATACCAGGCGTTTCCCCCTGGAAGCTCCCTCGTGCGCTCTCCTGTTCCGACCCTGC
CGCTTACCGGATACCTGTCCGCCTTTCTCCCTTCGGGAAGCGTGGCGCTTTCTCATAGCTCACGCTGTAG
GTATCTCAGTTCGGTGTAGGTCGTTCGCTCCAAGCTGGGCTGTGTGCACGAACCCCCCGTTCAGCCCGAC
CGCTGCGCCTTATCCGGTAACTATCGTCTTGAGTCCAACCCGGTAAGACACGACTTATCGCCACTGGCAG
CAGCCACTGGTAACAGGATTAGCAGAGCGAGGTATGTAGGCGGTGCTACAGAGTTCTTGAAGTGGTGGCC
TAACTACGGCTACACTAGAAGGACAGTATTTGGTATCTGCGCTCTGCTGAAGCCAGTTACCTTCGGAAAA
AGAGTTGGTAGCTCTTGATCCGGCAAACAAACCACCGCTGGTAGCGGTGGTTTTTTTGTTTGCAAGCAGC
AGATTACGCGCAGAAAAAAAGGATCTCAAGAAGATCCTTTGATCTTTTCTACGGGGTCTGACGCTCAGTG
GAACGAAAACTCACGTTAAGGGATTTTGGTCATGAGATTATCAAAAAGGATCTTCACCTAGATCCTTTTA
AATTAAAAATGAAGTTTTAAATCAATCTAAAGTATATATGAGTAAACTTGGTCTGACAGTTACCAATGCT
TAATCAGTGAGGCACCTATCTCAGCGATCTGTCTATTTCGTTCATCCATAGTTGCCTGACTCCCCGTCGT
GTAGATAACTACGATACGGGAGGGCTTACCATCTGGCCCCAGTGCTGCAATGATACCGCGAGACCCACGC
TCACCGGCTCCAGATTTATCAGCAATAAACCAGCCAGCCGGAAGGGCCGAGCGCAGAAGTGGTCCTGCAA
CTTTATCCGCCTCCATCCAGTCTATTAATTGTTGCCGGGAAGCTAGAGTAAGTAGTTCGCCAGTTAATAG
TTTGCGCAACGTTGTTGCCATTGCTACAGGCATCGTGGTGTCACGCTCGTCGTTTGGTATGGCTTCATTC
AGCTCCGGTTCCCAACGATCAAGGCGAGTTACATGATCCCCCATGTTGTGCAAAAAAGCGGTTAGCTCCT
TCGGTCCTCCGATCGTTGTCAGAAGTAAGTTGGCCGCAGTGTTATCACTCATGGTTATGGCAGCACTGCA
TAATTCTCTTACTGTCATGCCATCCGTAAGATGCTTTTCTGTGACTGGTGAGTACTCAACCAAGTCATTC
TGAGAATAGTGTATGCGGCGACCGAGTTGCTCTTGCCCGGCGTCAATACGGGATAATACCGCGCCACATA
GCAGAACTTTAAAAGTGCTCATCATTGGAAAACGTTCTTCGGGGCGAAAACTCTCAAGGATCTTACCGCT
GTTGAGATCCAGTTCGATGTAACCCACTCGTGCACCCAACTGATCTTCAGCATCTTTTACTTTCACCAGC
GTTTCTGGGTGAGCAAAAACAGGAAGGCAAAATGCCGCAAAAAAGGGAATAAGGGCGACACGGAAATGTT
GAATACTCATACTCTTCCTTTTTCAATATTATTGAAGCATTTATCAGGGTTATTGTCTCATGAGCGGATA
CATATTTGAATGTATTTAGAAAAATAAACAAATAGGGGTTCCGCGCACATTTCCCCGAAAAGTGCCACCT
GACGTCTAAGAAACCATTATTATCATGACATTAACCTATAAAAATAGGCGTATCACGAGGCCCTTTTGTC
TTCACCTCGAGAAATCATAAAAAATTTATTTGCTTTGTGAGCGGATAACAATTATAATAGATTCAATTGT
GAGCGGATAACAATTTCACACAGAATTCGCAATTAAGGAGATAATAGGTATGCCATTTGTTAATAAACAA
TTTAATTATAAAGATCCTGTAAATGGTGTTGATATTGCTTATATAAAAATTCCAAATGCAGGACAAATGC
AACCAGTAAAAGCTTTTAAAATTCATAATAAAATATGGGTTATTCCAGAAAGAGATACATTTACAAATCC
TGAAGAAGGAGATTTAAATCCACCACCAGAAGCAAAACAAGTTCCAGTTTCATATTATGATTCAACATAT
TTAAGTACAGATAATGAAAAAGATAATTATTTAAAGGGAGTTACAAAATTATTTGAGAGAATTTATTCAA
CTGATCTTGGAAGAATGTTGTTAACATCAATAGTAAGGGGAATACCATTTTGGGGTGGAAGTACAATAGA
TACAGAATTAAAAGTTATTGATACTAATTGTATTAATGTGATACAACCAGATGGTAGTTATAGATCAGAA
GAACTTAATCTAGTAATAATAGGACCCTCAGCTGATATTATACAGTTTGAATGTAAAAGCTTTGGACATG
AAGTTTTGAATCTTACGCGAAATGGTTATGGCTCTACTCAATACATTAGATTTAGCCCAGATTTTACATT
TGGTTTTGAGGAGTCACTTGAAGTTGATACAAATCCTCTTTTAGGTGCAGGCAAATTTGCTACGGATCCG
GCAGTAACTCTGGCACACGAACTCATCCACGCTGGTCACCGTCTGTACGGTATCGCGATTAATCCAAATA
GGGTTTTTAAAGTAAATACTAATGCCTATTATGAAATGAGTGGGTTAGAAGTAAGCTTTGAGGAACTTAG
AACATTTGGGGGACATGATGCAAAGTTTATAGATAGTTTACAGGAAAACGAATTTCGTCTATATTATTAT
AATAAGTTTAAAGATATAGCAAGTACACTTAATAAAGCTAAATCAATAGTAGGTACTACTGCTTCATTAC
AGTATATGAAAAATGTTTTTAAAGAGAAATATCTCCTATCTGAAGATACATCTGGAAAATTTTCGGTAGA
TAAATTAAAATTTGATAAGTTATACAAAATGTTAACAGAGATTTACACAGAGGATAATTTTGTTAAGTTT
TTTAAAGTACTTAACAGAAAAACATATTTGAATTTTGATAAAGCCGTATTTAAGATAAATATAGTACCTA
AGGTAAATTACACAATATATGATGGATTTAATTTAAGAAATACAAATTTAGCAGCAAACTTTAATGGTCA
AAATACAGAAATTAATAATATGAATTTTACTAAACTAAAAAATTTTACTCCCCTGGTTCCGCGTGGATCT
GGGCATCACCATCACCATCACTAAGGCCTGCAGCCAAGCTTAATTAGCTGAGCTTGGACTCCTGTTGATA
GATCCAGTAATGACCTCAGAACTCCATCTGGATTTGTTCAGAACGCTCGGTTGCCGCCGGGCGTTTTTTA
TTGGTGAGAATCCAAGCTAGCTTGGCGAGATTTTCAGGAGCTAAGGAAGCTAAAATGGAGAAAAAAATCA
CTGGATATACCACCGTTGATATATCCCAATGGCATCGTAAAGAACATTTTGAGGCATTTCAGTCAGTTGC
TCAATGTACCTATAACCAGACCGTTCAGCTGGATATTACGGCCTTTTTAAAGACCGTAAAGAAAAATAAG
CACAAGTTTTATCCGGCCTTTATTCACATTCTTGCCCGCCTGATGAATGCTCATCCGGAATTTCGTATGG
CAATGAAAGACGGTGAGCTGGTGATATGGGATAGTGTTCACCCTTGTTACACCGTTTTCCATGAGCAAAC
TGAAACGTTTTCATCGCTCTGGAGTGAATACCACGACGATTTCCGGCAGTTTCTACACATATATTCGCAA
GATGTGGCGTGTTACGGTGAAAACCTGGCCTATTTCCCTAAAGGGTTTATTGAGAATATGTTTTTCGTCT
CAGCCAATCCCTGGGTGAGTTTCACCAGTTTTGATTTAAACGTGGCCAATATGGACAACTTCTTCGCCCC
CGTTTTCACCATGGGCAAATATTATACGCAAGGCGACAAGGTGCTGATGCCGCTGGCGATTCAGGTTCAT
CATGCCGTTTGTGATGGCTTCCATGTCGGCAGAATGCTTAATGAATTACAACAGTACTGCGATGAGTGGC
AGGGCGGGGCGTAATTTTTTTAAGGCAGTTATTGGTGCCCTTAAACGCCTGGGGTAATGACTCTCTAGCT
TGAGGCATCAAATAAAACGAAAGGCTCAGTCGAAAGACTGGGCCTTTCGTTTTATCTGTTGTTTGTCGGT
GAACGCTCTCCTGAGTAGGACAAATCCGCCCTCTAGAGCTGCCTCGCGCGTTTCGGTGATGACGGTGAAA
ACCTCTGACACATGCAGCTCCCGGAGACGGTCACAGCTTGTCTGTAAGCGGATGCCGGGAGCAGACAAGC
CCGTCAGGGCGCGTCAGCGGGTGTTGGCGGGTGTCGGGGCGCAGCCATGACCCAGTCACGTAGCGATAGC
GGAGTGTATACTGGCTTAACTATGCGGCATCAGAGCAGATTGTACTGAGAGTGCACCATATGCGGTGTGA
AATACCGCACAGATGCGTAAGGAGAAAATACCGCATCAGGCGCTCTTCCGCTTCCTCGCTCACTGACTCG
CTGCGCTCGGTCGTTCGGCTGCGGCGAGCGGTATCAGCTCACTCAAAGGCGGTAATACGGTTATCCACAG
AATCAGGGGATAACGCAGGAAAGAACATGTGAGCAAAAGGCCAGCAAAAGGCCAGGAACCGTAAAAAGGC
CGCGTTGCTGGCGTT
Features (pLannotate 1.2.2; 14 found; start..end, strand, type, name):
      1..589     -  rep_origin     ori: high-copy-number ColE1/pMB1/pBR322/pUC origin of replication
    760..1620    -  CDS            AmpR: β-lactamase; bla; confers resistance to ampicillin, carbenicillin, and related antibiotics
   1621..1725    -  promoter       AmpR promoter: bla
   1835..1879    +  promoter       T5 promoter: bacteriophage T5 promoter for E. coli RNA polymerase, with embedded lac operator
   1887..1903    +  protein_bind   lac operator: The lac repressor binds to the lac operator to inhibit transcription in E. coli. This inhibition can be relieved by adding lactose or isopropyl-β-D-thiogalactopyranoside (IPTG). lac repressor encoded by lacI
   1940..3205    +  CDS            botA (fragment): BXA1_CLOBH - Also known as bna From Clostridium botulinum (strain Hall / ATCC 3502 / NCTC 13319 / Type A).
   3224..3241    +  CDS            7xHis (fragment): 6xHis affinity tag
   3277..3371    +  terminator     lambda t0 terminator: transcription terminator from phage lambda
   3386..3414    +  promoter       cat promoter (fragment): promoter of the E. coli cat gene encoding chloramphenicol acetyltransferase
   3415..4071    +  CDS            cat: CAT_ECOLX - Experimental evidence at protein level: Swiss-Prot protein existence level 1. This enzyme is an effector of chloramphenicol resistance in bacteria. From Escherichia coli. This protein is used as a marker in many commonly used cloning vectors, such as pACYC184.
   4139..4225    +  terminator     rrnB T1 terminator: Escherichia coli rrnB; transcription terminator T1 from the E. coli rrnB gene
   4237..4278    +  CDS            rop (fragment): Rop protein, which maintains plasmids at low copy number; rop
   4380..4520    +  misc_feature   bom: basis of mobility region from pBR322
   4525..4658    -  rep_origin     RSF ori (fragment): Plasmids containing the RSF 1030 origin of replication can be propagated in E. coli cells that contain additional plasmids with compatible origins.
