[The description below was written by a language model from this plasmid's Addgene catalogue record and pLannotate feature annotations shown in this document.]
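Description:
BoNT/A-LC is a bacterial expression plasmid built on the pBN3 backbone for producing the light chain (catalytic, protease-bearing portion) of Clostridium botulinum neurotoxin serotype A in E. coli. The 4.7 kb sequence record shows a high-copy ColE1/pUC-type origin and a β-lactamase gene with its own promoter, matching the ampicillin selection listed in the catalogue. A bom mobilisation region and small fragments annotated as rop and RSF ori are also present as backbone remnants. The catalogue gives the copy number as unknown.

The expression cassette has a layout typical of T5-promoter vectors. A bacteriophage T5 promoter with an embedded lac operator, followed by a second lac operator, drives a botA fragment of roughly 1.27 kb (matched to the strain Hall type A toxin). Transcription by E. coli RNA polymerase is therefore repressed by LacI and can be induced with IPTG. No lacI gene is annotated on the plasmid. The coding region is followed by a C-terminal His6 tag for metal-affinity purification and then the lambda t0 terminator. Downstream lie a partial cat promoter, a chloramphenicol acetyltransferase coding sequence and the rrnB T1 terminator, although chloramphenicol is not listed as a selection marker.

The depositor notes that native BoNT/A consists of a ~50 kDa light chain disulfide-linked to a ~100 kDa heavy chain, and that the heavy chain is needed to target and enter motor neurons. Because this construct lacks the heavy chain entirely, its product cannot intoxicate neurons. The associated publication concerns the structure of a peptidomimetic inhibitor bound to BoNT/A, which suggests use in producing recombinant light chain for structural and inhibitor studies. The cloning sites are not recorded.
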