Addgene plasmid #31602: BoNT/A-LC
Depositing lab: Axel Brunger. Depositing organization: Stanford University. Publication: A potent peptidomimetic inhibitor of botulinum neurotoxin serotype A has a very different conformation than SNAP-25 substrate. Zuniga JE, Schmidt JJ, Fenn T, Burnett JC, Arac D, Gussio R, Stafford RG, Badie SS, Bavari S, Brunger AT. Structure. 2008 Oct 8. 16(10):1588-97. 10.1016/j.str.2008.07.011 PubMed 18940613.
Backbone
  Vector backbone: pBN3
  Vector type: Bacterial Expression
Growth in bacteria
  Bacterial resistance: Ampicillin, 100 μg/mL
  Growth temperature: 37°C
  Growth strain: DH5alpha
  Copy number: Unknown
Gene/Insert
  Gene/Insert name: BoNT/A LC (alt name: BoNT/A)
  Tag / fusion protein: His6 (C terminal on insert)
  Cloning method: Restriction Enzyme; 5′ cloning site None (unknown if destroyed); 3′ cloning site None (unknown if destroyed)
  Sequencing primers: 5′ n/a
Terms and licenses: Academic/Nonprofit Terms; Industry Terms: Not Available to Industry
Depositor comments: The author states that although the construct is from a toxic protein, it only contains one third of the biologically active protein,i.e., it is inactive and harmless per se, and it does not require BL4 level for its expression/manipulation. Toxic BoNT/A is made of two 'chains' (i.e. polypeptides) linked to each other by one disulfide bond. The light chain (LC) is 50KDa long, whereas the heavy chain (HC) is 100 KDa. The HC is necessary for the toxin to target and enter motorneurons. This construct is the LC of BoNTA, and it completely lacks the HC, so it is unable to intoxicate neurons. Protein sequence of BoNT/A fragment present in this plasmid (corresponds to YP_001386738.1) MSGLEVSFEELRTFGGHDAKFIDSLQENEFRLYYYNKFKDIASTLNKAKSIVGTTASLQYMKNVFKEKYLLSEDTSGKFSVDKLKFDKLYKMLTEIYTEDNFVKFFKVLNRKTYLNFDKAVFKINIVPKVNYTIYDGFNLRNTNLAANFNGQNTEINNMNFTKLKNFT Nucleotide sequence of BoNT/A fragment present in this plasmid based on Addgene's Sanger sequencing results: ATGAGTGGGTTAGAAGTAAGCTTTGAGGAACTTAGAACATTTGGGGGACATGATGCAAAGTTTATAGATAGTTTACAGGAAAACGAATTTCGTCTATATTATTATAATAAGTTTAAAGATATAGCAAGTACACTTAATAAAGCTAAATCAATAGTAGGTACTACTGCTTCATTACAGTATATGAAAAATGTTTTTAAAGAGAAATATCTCCTATCTGAAGATACATCTGGAAAATTTTCGGTAGATAAATTAAAATTTGATAAGTTATACAAAATGTTAACAGAGATTTACACAGAGGATAATTTTGTTAAGTTTTTTAAAGTACTTAACAGAAAAACATATTTGAATTTTGATAAAGCCGTATTTAAGATAAATATAGTACCTAAGGTAAATTACACAATATATGATGGATTTAATTTAAGAAATACAAATTTAGCAGCAAACTTTAATGGTCAAAATACAGAAATTAATAATATGAATTTTACTAAACTAAAAAATTTTACT
How to cite: BoNT/A-LC was a gift from Axel Brunger (Addgene plasmid # 31602 ; http://n2t.net/addgene:31602 ; RRID:Addgene_31602)
