>Addgene plasmid #31602 | BoNT/A-LC | addgene partial sequence | sequence record 36967 | Amp-R 5'-ATAATACCGCGCCACATAGC-3'
GCCTCATTGGNAACGTTCTTCGGGGCGAAACTCTCAAGGATCTTACCGCTGTTGAGATCCAGTTCGATGT
AACCCACTCGTGCACCCAACTGATCTTCAGCATCTTTTACTTTCACCAGCGTTTCTGGGTGAGCAAAAAC
AGGAAGGCAAAATGCCGCAAAAAAGGGAATAAGGGCGACACGGAAATGTTGAATACTCATACTCTTCCTT
TTTCAATATTATTGAAGCATTTATCAGGGTTATTGTCTCATGAGCGGATACATATTTGAATGTATTTAGA
AAAATAAACAAATAGGGGTTCCGCGCACATTTCCCCGAAAAGTGCCACCTGACGTCTAAGAAACCATTAT
TATCATGACATTAACCTATAAAAATAGGCGTATCACGAGGCCCTTTTGTCTTCACCTCGAGAAATCATAA
AAAATTTATTTGCTTTGTGAGCGGATAACAATTATAATAGATTCAATTGTGAGCGGATAACAATTTCACA
CAGAATTCGCAATTAAGGAGATAATAGGTATGCCATTTGTTAATAAACAATTTAATTATAAAGATCCTGT
AAATGGTGTTGATATTGCTTATATAAAAATTCCAAATGCAGGACAAATGCAACCAGTAAAAGCTTTTAAA
ATTCATAATAAAATATGGGTTATTCCAGAAAGAGATACATTTACAAATCCTGAAGAAGGAGATTTAAATC
CACCACCAGAAGCAAAACAAGTTCCAGTTTCATATTATGATTCAACATATTTAAGTACAGATAATGAAAA
AGATAATTATTTAAAGGGAGTTACAAAATTATTTGAGAGAATTTATTCAACTGATCTTGGGAAGAATGTT
GTTAACATCAATAGTAAGGGGAATACCATTTTGGGGTGGAAGTACAATAGATACAGAATTAAAAGTTATT
GATACTAATTGTATAATGTGATACACCNGNGTGTTANCGAATACAGAAGC
