>Addgene plasmid #31602 | BoNT/A-LC | addgene partial sequence | sequence record 37846 | BoNT-A-Forward 5'-GGGAGTTACAAAATTATTTGAGAGAA-3'
CCGACTGGAGATGTTGTTACATCAATAGTAAGGGGAATACCATTTTGGGGTGGAAGTACAATAGATACAG
AATTAAAAGTTATTGATACTAATTGTATTAATGTGATACAACCAGATGGTAGTTATAGATCAGAAGAACT
TAATCTAGTAATAATAGGACCCTCAGCTGATATTATACAGTTTGAATGTAAAAGCTTTGGACATGAAGTT
TTGAATCTTACGCGAAATGGTTATGGCTCTACTCAATACATTAGATTTAGCCCAGATTTTACATTTGGTT
TTGAGGAGTCACTTGAAGTTGATACAAATCCTCTTTTAGGTGCAGGCAAATTTGCTACGGATCCGGCAGT
AACTCTGGCACACGAACTCATCCACGCTGGTCACCGTCTGTACGGTATCGCGATTAATCCAAATAGGGTT
TTTAAAGTAAATACTAATGCCTATTATGAAATGAGTGGGTTAGAAGTAAGCTTTGAGGAACTTAGAACAT
TTGGGGGACATGATGCAAAGTTTATAGATAGTTTACAGGAAAACGAATTTCGTCTATATTATTATAATAA
GTTTAAAGATATAGCAAGTACACTTAATAAAGCTAAATCAATAGTAGGTACTACTGCTTCATTACAGTAT
ATGAAAAATGTTTTTAAAGAGAAATATCTCCTATCTGAAGATACATCTGGAAAATTTTCGGTAGATAAAT
TAAAATTTGATAAGTTATACAAAATGTTAACAGAGATTTACACAGAGGATAATTTTGTTAAGTTTTTTAA
AGTACTTAACAGAAAAACATATTTGAATTTTGATAAAGCCGTATTTAAGATAAATATAGTACCTAAGGTA
AATTACACAATATATGATGGATTTAATTTAAGAAATACAAATTTAGCAGCAAACTTTAATGGTCAAAATA
