>Addgene plasmid #31602 | BoNT/A-LC | addgene partial sequence | sequence record 38335 | BoNT_A-F2
GTAATTCACAATATATGATGGATTTAATTTAAGAAATACAAATTTAGCAGCAAACTTTAATGGTCAAAAT
ACAGAAATTAATAATATGAATTTTACTAAACTAAAAAATTTTACTCCCCTGGTTCCGCGTGGATCTGGGC
ATCACCATCACCATCACTAAGGCCTGCAGCCAAGCTTAATTAGCTGAGCTTGGACTCCTGTTGATAGATC
CAGTAATGACCTCAGAACTCCATCTGGATTTGTTCAGAACGCTCGGTTGCCGCCGGGCGTTTTTTATTGG
TGAGAATCCAAGCTAGCTTGGCGAGATTTTCAGGAGCTAAGGAAGCTAAAATGGAGAAAAAAATCACTGG
ATATACCACCGTTGATATATCCCAATGGCATCGTAAAGAACATTTTGAGGCATTTCAGTCAGTTGCTCAA
TGTACCTATAACCAGACCGTTCAGCTGGATATTACGGCCTTTTTAAAGACCGTAAAGAAAAATAAGCACA
AGTTTTATCCGGCCTTTATTCACATTCTTGCCCGCCTGATGAATGCTCATCCGGAATTTCGTATGGCAAT
GAAAGACGGTGAGCTGGTGATATGGGATAGTGTTCACCCTTGTTACACCGTTTTCCATGAGCAAACTGAA
ACGTTTTCATCGCTCTGGAGTGAATACCACGACGATTTCCGGCAGTTTCTACACATATATTCGCAAGATG
TGGCGTGTTACGGTGAAAACCTGGCCTATTTCCCTAAAGGGTTTATTGAGAATATGTTTTTCGTCTCAGC
CAATCCCTGGGTGAGTTTCA
